>Addgene plasmid #145530 | pGBW-m4046522 | depositor full sequence | sequence record 287707 | Full Sequence
GCGGCCGCTTGCTATATTGAAGTACGGATTAGAAGCCGCCGAGCGGGCGACAGCCCTCCGACGGAAGACT
CTCCTCCGTGCGTCCTCGTCTTCACCGGTCGCGTTCCTGAAACGCAGATGTGCCTCGCGCCGCACTGCTC
CGAACAATAAAGATTCTACAATACTAGCTTTTATGGTTATGAAGAGGAAAAATTGGCAGTAACCTGGCCC
CACAAACCTTCAAATTAACGAATCAAATTAACAACCATAGGATGATAATGCGATTAGTTTTTTAGCCTTA
TTTCTGGGGTAATTAATCAGCGAAGCGATGATTTTTGATCTATTAACAGATATATAAATGGAAAAGCTGC
ATAACCACTTTAACTAATACTTTCAACATTTTCAGTTTGTATTACTTCTTATTCAAATGTCATAAAAGTA
TCAACAAAAAATTGTTAATATACCTCTATACTTTAACGTCAAGGAGAAAAAACTATAATGAGTCAAGCGT
GGCAACCGGGTGTTGCTATGCCTAATCTTTACAAAATGCAAAGAATGCTATTAGAAAAGTGTGACCTTCA
AAATTATGGTGATAGTGCAACATTACCTAAAGGCATAATGATGAATGTCGCAAAATATACTCAACTGTGT
CAATATTTAAACACATTAACATTAGCTGTACCCTATAATATGAGAGTTATACATTTTGGTGCTGGTTCTG
ATAAAGGAGTTGCACCAGGTACAGCTGTTTTAAGACAGTGGTTGCCTACGGGTACGCTGCTTGTCGATTC
AGATCTTAATGACTTTGTCTCTGATGCAGATTCAACTTTGATTGGTGATTGTGCAACTGTACATACAGCT
AATAAATGGGATCTCATTATTAGTGATATGTACGACCCTAAGACTAAAAATGTTACAAAAGAAAATGACT
CTAAAGAGGGTTTTTTCACTTACATTTGTGGGTTTATACAACAAAAGCTAGCTCTTGGAGGTTCCGTGGC
TATAAAGATAACAGAACATTCTTGGAATGCTGATCTTTATAAGCTCATGGGACACTTCGCATGGTGGACA
GCCTTTGTTACTAATGTGAATGCGTCATCATCTGAAGCATTTTTAATTGGATGTAATTATCTTGGCAAAC
CACGCGAACAAATAGATGGTTATGTCATGCATGCAAATTACATATTTTGGAGGAATACAAATCCAATTCA
GTTGTCTTCCTATTCTTTATTTGACATGAGTAAATTTCCCCTTAAATTAAGGGGTACTGCTGTTATGTCT
TTAAAAGAAGGTCAAATCAATGATATGATTTTATCTCTTCTTAGTAAAGGTAGACTTATAATTAGAGAAA
ACAACAGAGTTGTTATTTCTAGTGATGTTCTTGTTAACCTCGTGCCGAGAGGTTCTTGGAGCCATCCGCA
GTTTGAAAAATAAACAGGCCCCTTTTCCTTTGTCGATATCATGTAATTAGTTATGTCACGCTTACATTCA
CGCCCTCCTCCCACATCCGCTCTAACCGAAAAGGAAGGAGTTAGACAACCTGAAGTCTAGGTCCCTATTT
ATTTTTTTTAATAGTTATGTTAGTATTAAGAACGTTATTTATATTTCAAATTTTTCTTTTTTTTCTGTAC
AAAGCGGCCGCCGAACCACTAGTGCACTGCAGTACACGGTTTCCTTGAAATTTTTTTGATTCGGTAATCT
CCGAACAGAAGGAAGAACGAAGGAAGGAGCACAGACTTAGATTGGTATATATACGCATATGTAGTGTTGA
AGAAACATGAAATTGCCCAGTATTCTTAACCCAACTGCACAGAACAAAAACGTGCAGGAAACGAAGATAA
ATCATGTCGAAAGCTACATATAAGGAACGTGCTGCTACTCATCCTAGTCCTGTTGCTGCCAAGCTATTTA
ATATCATGCACGAAAAGCAAACAAACTTGTGTGCTTCATTGGATGTTCGTACCACCAAGGAATTACTGGA
GTTAGTTGAAGCATTAGGTCCCAAAATTTGTTTACTAAAAACACATGTGGATATCTTGACTGATTTTTCC
ATGGAGGGCACAGTTAAGCCGCTAAAGGCATTATCCGCCAAGTACAATTTTTTACTCTTCGAGGACAGAA
AATTTGCTGACATTGGTAATACAGTCAAATTGCAGTACTCTGCGGGTGTATACAGAATAGCAGAATGGGC
AGACATTACGAATGCACACGGTGTGGTGGGCCCAGGTATTGTTAGCGGTTTGAAGCAGGCGGCAGAAGAA
GTAACAAAGGAACCTAGAGGCCTTTTGATGTTAGCAGAATTGTCATGCAAGGGCTCCCTATCTACTGGAG
AATATACTAAGGGTACTGTTGACATTGCGAAGAGCGACAAAGATTTTGTTATCGGCTTTATTGCTCAAAG
AGACATGGGTGGAAGAGATGAAGGTTACGATTGGTTGATTATGACACCCGGTGTGGGTTTAGATGACAAG
GGAGATGCATTGGGTCAACAGTATAGAACCGTGGATGATGTGGTTTCTACAGGATCTGACATTATTATTG
TTGGAAGAGGACTATTTGCAAAGGGAAGGGATGCTAAGGTAGAGGGTGAACGTTACAGAAAAGCAGGCTG
GGAAGCATATTTGAGAAGATGCGGCCAGCAAAACTAAAAAACTGTATTATAAGTAAATGCATGTATACTA
AACTCACAAATTAGAGCTTCAATTTAATTATATCAGTTATTACCCGAGTAACGAAGCATCTGTGCTTCAT
TTTGTAGAACAAAAATGCAACGCGAGAGCGCTAATTTTTCAAACAAAGAATCTGAGCTGCATTTTTACAG
AACAGAAATGCAACGCGAAAGCGCTATTTTACCAACGAAGAATCTGTGCTTCATTTTTGTAAAACAAAAA
TGCAACGCGAGAGCGCTAATTTTTCAAACAAAGAATCTGAGCTGCATTTTTACAGAACAGAAATGCAACG
CGAGAGCGCTATTTTACCAACAAAGAATCTATACTTCTTTTTTGTTCTACAAAAATGCATCCCGAGAGCG
CTATTTTTCTAACAAAGCATCTTAGATTACTTTTTTTCTCCTTTGTGCGCTCTATAATGCAGTCTCTTGA
TAACTTTTTGCACTGTAGGTCCGTTAAGGTTAGAAGAAGGCTACTTTGGTGTCTATTTTCTCTTCCATAA
AAAAAGCCTGACTCCACTTCCCGCGTTTACTGATTACTAGCGAAGCTGCGGGTGCATTTTTTCAAGATAA
AGGCATCCCCGATTATATTCTATACCGATGTGGATTGCGCATACTTTGTGAACAGAAAGTGATAGCGTTG
ATGATTCTTCATTGGTCAGAAAATTATGAACGGTTTCTTCTATTTTGTCTCTATATACTACGTATAGGAA
ATGTTTACATTTTCGTATTGTTTTCGATTCACTCTATGAATAGTTCTTACTACAATTTTTTTGTCTAAAG
AGTAATACTAGAGATAAACATAAAAAATGTAGAGGTCGAGTTTAGATGCAAGTTCAAGGAGCGAAAGGTG
GATGGGTAGGTTATATAGGGATATAGCACAGAGATATATAGCAAAGAGATACTTTTGAGCAATGTTTGTG
GAAGCGGTATTCGCAATATTTTAGTAGCTCGTTACAGTCCGGTGCGTTTTTGGTTTTTTGAAAGTGCGTC
ATCAGAGCGCTTTTGGTTTTCAAAAGCGCTCTGAAGTTCCTATACTTTCTAGCTAGAGAATAGGAACTTC
CCGAGCGGCCGCGTGTTACAAGCTTGACTCCAGCGTAACTGGACTGCAATCAACTCACTGGCTCACCTTC
ACGGGTGGGCCTTTCTTCGGTAGAAAATCAAAGGATCTTCTTGAGATCCTTTTTTTCTGCGCGTAATCTG
CTGCTTGCAAACAAAAAAACCACCGCTACCAGCGGTGGTTTGTTTGCCGGATCAAGAGCTACCAACTCTT
TTTCCGAGGTAACTGGCTTCAGCAGAGCGCAGATACCAAATACTGTTCTTCTAGTGTAGCCGTAGTTAGG
CCACCACTTCAAGAACTCTGTAGCACCGCCTACATACCTCGCTCTGCTAATCCTGTTACCAGTGGCTGCT
GCCAGTGGCGATAAGTCGTGTCTTACCGGGTTGGACTCAAGACGATAGTTACCGGATAAGGCGCAGCGGT
CGGGCTGAACGGGGGGTTCGTGCACACAGCCCAGCTTGGAGCGAACGACCTACACCGAACTGAGATACCT
ACAGCGTGAGCTATGAGAAAGCGCCACGCTTCCCGAAGGGAGAAAGGCGGACAGGTATCCGGTAAGCGGC
AGGGTCGGAACAGGAGAGCGCACGAGGGAGCTTCCAGGGGTAAACGCCTGGTATCTTTATAGTCCTGTCG
GGTTTCGCCACCTCTGACTTGAGCATCGATTTTTGTGATGCTCGTCAGGGGGGCGGAGCCTATGGAAAAA
CGCCAGCAACGCAGAAAGGCCCACCCGAAGGTGAGCCAGGTGATTACATTTGGGCCCTCATCAGAGGTTT
TCACCGTCATCACCGAAACGCGCGAGGCAGCTGCGGTAAAGCTCATCAGCGTGGTCGTGAAGCGATTCAC
AGATGTCTGCCTGTTCATCCGCGTCCAGCTCGTTGAGTTTCTCCAGAAGCGTTAATGTCTGGCTTCTGAT
AAAGCGGGCCATGTTAAGGGCGGTTTTTTCCTGTTTGGTCACTTACCAATGCTTAATCAGTGAGGCACCT
ATCTCAGCGATCTGTCTATTTCGTTCATCCATAGTTGCCTGACTCCCCGTCGTGTAGATAACTACGATGC
GGGAGGGCTTACCATCTGGCCCCAGTGCTGCAATGATACCGCGAGACCCACGCTCACCGGCTCCAGATTT
ATCAGCAATAAACCAGCCAGCCGGGAGGGCCGAGCGCAGAAGTGATCCTGCAACTTTATCCGCCTCCATC
CAGTCTATTAATTGTTGCCGGGAAGCTAGAGTAAGTAGTTCGCCAGTTAATAGTTTGCGCAACGTTGTTG
CCATTGCTACAGGCATCGTGGTGTCACGCTCGTCGTTTGGTATGGCTTCATTCAGCTCCGGTTCCCAACG
ATCAAGGCGAGTTACATGATCCCCCATGTTGTGCAAAAAAGCGGTTAGCTCCTTCGGTCCTCCGATCGTT
GCCAGAAGTAAGTTGGCCGCAGTGTTATCACTCATGGTTATGGCAGCACTGCATAATTCTCTTACTGTCA
TGCCATCCGTGAGATGCTTTTCTGTGACTGGTGAGTACTCAACCAAGTCATTCTGAGAATAGTGTATGCG
GCGACCGAGTTGCTCTTGCCCGGCGTCAATACGGGATAATACCGCGCCACATAGCAGAACTTTAAAAGTG
CTCATCATTGGAAAACGTTCTTCGGGGCGTAAACTCTCAAGGATCTTACCGCTGTTGAGATCCAGTTCGA
TGTAACCCACTCGTGCACCCAACTGATCTTCAGCATCTTTTACTTTCACCAGCGTTTCTGGGTGAGCAAA
AACAGGAAGGCAAAATGCCGCAAAAAAGGGAATAAGGGCGACACGGAAATGTTGAATACTCATTTTAGCT
TCCTTAGCTCCTGAAAATCTCGATAACTCAAAAAATACGCCCGGTAGTGATCTTATTTCATTATGGTGAA
AGTTGGAACCTCTTACGTGCCGATCAAGTCAAAAGCCTCCGGTCGGAGGCTTTTGACTTTCTGCTATGGA
GGTCAGGTATGATTTAAATGGTCAGTTAGA
Features (pLannotate 1.2.2; 13 found; start..end, strand, type, name):
     25..466     +  promoter       GAL1 promoter: S. cerevisiae GAL1; inducible promoter, regulated by Gal4
    475..1368    +  CDS            rep (fragment): R1AB_CVPFS - Protein inferred from homology: Swiss-Prot protein existence level 3. NendoU is a Mn(2+)-dependent, uridylate-specific enzyme, which leaves 2'-3'-cyclic phosphates 5' to the cleaved bond. From Porcine transmissible gastroenteritis coronavirus (strain FS772/70) (TGEV).
   1439..1611    +  terminator     CYC1 terminator (fragment): S. cerevisiae CYC1; transcription terminator for CYC1
   1647..1823    +  promoter       URA3 promoter (fragment): S. cerevisiae URA3
   1824..2627    +  CDS            URA3: orotidine-5'-phosphate decarboxylase, required for uracil biosynthesis; S. cerevisiae URA3; yeast auxotrophic marker, counterselectable with 5-fluoroorotic acid (5-FOA)
   2710..3692    -  rep_origin     2μ ori: yeast 2μ plasmid origin of replication
   3770..3799    +  terminator     T3Te terminator: phage T3 early transcription terminator
   3821..4408    +  rep_origin     ori: high-copy-number ColE1/pMB1/pBR322/pUC origin of replication
   4420..4447    -  terminator     T7Te terminator: phage T7 early transcription terminator
   4471..4662    -  CDS            rop: Rop protein, which maintains plasmids at low copy number; rop
   4663..5523    -  CDS            AmpR: β-lactamase; bla; confers resistance to ampicillin, carbenicillin, and related antibiotics
   5524..5626    -  promoter       cat promoter: promoter of the E. coli cat gene encoding chloramphenicol acetyltransferase
   5627..5658    -  terminator     tonB terminator: bidirectional E. coli tonB-P14 transcription terminator
