[The description below was written by a language model from this plasmid's Addgene catalogue record and pLannotate feature annotations shown in this document.]
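Description:
pGBW-m4046522 is a yeast episomal expression plasmid built for galactose-inducible production of the SARS-CoV-2 2'-O-ribose methyltransferase, a mature product of the ORF1ab replicase polyprotein, in Saccharomyces cerevisiae. It is a shuttle vector. In E. coli it replicates from a ColE1/pUC-type origin and is selected with ampicillin through a β-lactamase gene that the annotation places downstream of a cat promoter. In yeast it is maintained by the 2μ origin, which gives multicopy episomal propagation, and selected by complementation of uracil auxotrophy with URA3, a marker that can also be counterselected with 5-FOA. Short phage T3 and T7 early terminators and a tonB terminator flank the bacterial modules, presumably to insulate them from read-through transcription. The catalogue lists the plasmid as high copy, although the automated annotation also calls a short rop-like segment next to AmpR.

The expression cassette consists of the Gal4-regulated GAL1 promoter, the synthesized wild-type coding sequence of roughly 0.9 kb, and a CYC1 terminator fragment. The feature table labels this open reading frame as a fragment of a transmissible gastroenteritis coronavirus replicase. This is a homology-based match to a related coronavirus polyprotein, and its NendoU description does not apply to the insert, which the catalogue identifies as the SARS-CoV-2 methyltransferase. The listing of budding yeast alongside the virus as species may indicate codon adaptation, though the record does not say so. According to the catalogue, the backbone supplies a C-terminal thrombin-cleavable StrepII tag, which the feature table does not annotate separately. This tag would allow Strep-Tactin affinity purification followed by tag removal. The construct is suited to producing recombinant viral methyltransferase in yeast for biochemical or structural work.
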