Addgene plasmid #145530: pGBW-m4046522
Purpose: Yeast Expression plasmid for SARS-CoV-2 2'-O-ribose methyltransferase
Depositing lab: Ginkgo Bioworks & Benjie Chen. Depositing organization: Ginkgo Bioworks.
Backbone
  Vector backbone: AmpR; 2u URA3
  Backbone size w/o insert (bp): 4078
  Vector type: Yeast Expression
  Selectable markers: URA3
Growth in bacteria
  Bacterial resistance: Ampicillin, 100 μg/mL
  Growth temperature: 37°C
  Growth strain: DH5alpha
  Copy number: High Copy
Gene/Insert
  Gene/Insert name: SARS-CoV-2 2'-O-ribose methyltransferase
  Species: S. cerevisiae (budding yeast); Severe acute respiratory syndrome coronavirus 2
  Insert size (bp): 887
  Mutation: wt
  Entrez Gene: ORF1ab (a.k.a. GU280_gp01)
  Promoter: pGAL1
  Tag / fusion protein: Cleavable thrombin;StrepII (C terminal on backbone)
  Cloning method: Unknown
Resource information
  A portion of this plasmid was derived from a plasmid made by: GinkgoBioworks
Depositor comments: NCBI Reference Sequence: YP_009725311.1Created by gene synthesis with Not1 site.
How to cite: pGBW-m4046522 was a gift from Ginkgo Bioworks & Benjie Chen (Addgene plasmid # 145530 ; http://n2t.net/addgene:145530 ; RRID:Addgene_145530)
